LOCUS       pTEI044_[Pro+5Uf]_pRPS5a_AT3G11940 3908 bp DNA circular UNA 23-OCT-2012
COMMENT     This file is created by Vector NTI http://www.invitrogen.com/
FEATURES             Location/Qualifiers
     misc_feature    join(3610..3908,1..316)
                     /vntifkey="21"
                     /label="rep (pMB1)"
     rep_origin      complement(301)
                     /vntifkey="33"
                     /label="ORI"
                     /note="RNaseH cleavage point"
     primer          409..428
                     /label="JS836"
     gene            <549..1728
                     /gene="HST"
                     /locus_tag="AT3G11945"
                     /gene_synonym="ATHST"
                     /gene_synonym="homogentisate prenyltransferase"
                     /gene_synonym="HST"
                     /gene_synonym="PDS2"
                     /gene_synonym="PHYTOENE DESATURATION 2"
                     /note="Encodes a protein involved in plastoquinone-9
                     biosynthesis. The enzyme possesses homogentisate
                     prenyltransferase activity and was shown to use solanesyl
                     diphosphate, farnesyl diphosphate and
                     geranylgeranyldiphosphate as prenyl donors, but not
                     phytyldiphosphate. This gene At3g11945 derives from a split
                     of At3g11950, publications Tian et al (2007) and Sadre et
                     al (2006) refer to this gene as At3g11950."
                     /db_xref="TAIR:AT3G11945"
     promoter        553..2209
                     /label="RPS5a promoter fragment"
     CDS             join(579..671,828..945,1121..1183,1327..1359,1452..1526)
                     /gene="HST"
                     /locus_tag="AT3G11945"
                     /gene_synonym="ATHST"
                     /gene_synonym="homogentisate prenyltransferase"
                     /gene_synonym="HST"
                     /gene_synonym="PDS2"
                     /gene_synonym="PHYTOENE DESATURATION 2"
                     /inference="Similar to RNA
                     sequence,EST:INSD:EL101308.1,INSD:EH843844.1,INSD:EL196767
                     .1,INSD:EL077181.1,INSD:EL201897.1,INSD:EH976904.1,INSD:EL
                     102849.1,INSD:EL214489.1,INSD:EL337352.1,INSD:AV520865.1,I
                     NSD:EL333171.1,INSD:EL339239.1,INSD:EH853379.1,INSD:EL1283
                     59.1,INSD:EL283604.1,INSD:EH849368.1,INSD:EL114660.1,INSD:
                     EL137732.1,INSD:EL971614.1,INSD:EH974687.1,INSD:EL178242.1
                     ,INSD:EL218085.1,INSD:EL019691.1,INSD:EL097155.1,INSD:EH92
                     2883.1,INSD:EH990755.1,INSD:EL335191.1,INSD:BP787367.1,INS
                     D:EG510418.1,INSD:EH932133.1,INSD:EH815304.1,INSD:EL088692
                     .1,INSD:AV535920.1,INSD:EL148405.1,INSD:AV535532.1,INSD:EH
                     918381.1,INSD:EH904454.1,INSD:EL149599.1,INSD:EL989313.1,I
                     NSD:EH985432.1,INSD:ES001574.1,INSD:AV527881.1,INSD:EL2090
                     60.1,INSD:ES188722.1,INSD:EL034234.1,INSD:EL214454.1,INSD:
                     BP787076.1,INSD:EH845200.1,INSD:EL161322.1,INSD:EL321585.1
                     ,INSD:EL028080.1,INSD:EL086893.1,INSD:EL297922.1,INSD:EH86
                     0457.1,INSD:EL233381.1,INSD:EL006902.1,INSD:EL202450.1,INS
                     D:EH934163.1,INSD:EL261233.1,INSD:EL304903.1"
                     /note="homogentisate prenyltransferase (HST); CONTAINS
                     InterPro DOMAIN/s: UbiA prenyltransferase
                     (InterPro:IPR000537); BEST Arabidopsis thaliana protein
                     match is: homogentisate phytyltransferase 1
                     (TAIR:AT2G18950.1); Has 1367 Blast hits to 1364 proteins in
                     371 species: Archae - 252; Bacteria - 598; Metazoa - 1;
                     Fungi - 4; Plants - 199; Viruses - 0; Other Eukaryotes -
                     313 (source: NCBI BLink); GO_component: GO:0009941 -
                     chloroplast envelope [Evidence IDA] [PMID 17569077];
                     GO_function: GO:0010355 - homogentisate farnesyltransferase
                     activity [Evidence IDA] [PMID 16989822]; GO_function:
                     GO:0010356 - homogentisate geranylgeranyltransferase
                     activity [Evidence IDA] [PMID 16989822]; GO_function:
                     GO:0010357 - homogentisate solanesyltransferase activity
                     [Evidence IDA] [PMID 16989822]; GO_process: GO:0010236 -
                     plastoquinone biosynthetic process [Evidence IMP] [PMID
                     16989822]"
                     /codon_start=1
                     /product="homogentisate prenyltransferase"
                     /protein_id="AEE75126.1"
                     /db_xref="GI:332641605"
                     /db_xref="TAIR:AT3G11945"
                     /translation="MELSISQSPRVRFSSLAPRFLAASHHHRPSVHLAGKFISLPRDVR
                     FTSLSTSRMRILAVALTFKSRCVYVNYEIPKDQILVGAAESDDPVLDRIARFQNACWRF
                     LRPHTIRGTALGSTALVTRALIENTHLIKWSLVLKALSGLLALICGNGYIVGINQIYDI
                     GIDKVNKPYLPIAAGDLSVQSAWLLVIFFAIAGLLVVGFNFGPFITSLYSLGLFLGTIY
                     SVPPLRMKRFPVAAFLIIATVRGFLLNFGVYHATRAALGLPFQWSAPVAFITSFVTLFA
                     LVIAITKDLPDVEGDRKFQISTLATKLGVRNIAFLGSGLLLVNYVSAISLAFYMPQVFR
                     GSLMIPAHVILASGLIFQTWVLEKANYTKEAISGYYRFIWNLFYAEYLLFPFL"
     mRNA            join(579..671,828..945,1121..1183,1327..1359,1452..1728)
                     /gene="HST"
                     /locus_tag="AT3G11945"
                     /gene_synonym="ATHST"
                     /gene_synonym="homogentisate prenyltransferase"
                     /gene_synonym="HST"
                     /gene_synonym="PDS2"
                     /gene_synonym="PHYTOENE DESATURATION 2"
                     /product="homogentisate solanesyltransferase"
                     /inference="Similar to RNA
                     sequence,EST:INSD:EL101308.1,INSD:EH843844.1,INSD:EL196767
                     .1,INSD:EL077181.1,INSD:EL201897.1,INSD:EH976904.1,INSD:EL
                     102849.1,INSD:EL214489.1,INSD:EL337352.1,INSD:AV520865.1,I
                     NSD:EL333171.1,INSD:EL339239.1,INSD:EH853379.1,INSD:EL1283
                     59.1,INSD:EL283604.1,INSD:EH849368.1,INSD:EL114660.1,INSD:
                     EL137732.1,INSD:EL971614.1,INSD:EH974687.1,INSD:EL178242.1
                     ,INSD:EL218085.1,INSD:EL019691.1,INSD:EL097155.1,INSD:EH92
                     2883.1,INSD:EH990755.1,INSD:EL335191.1,INSD:BP787367.1,INS
                     D:EG510418.1,INSD:EH932133.1,INSD:EH815304.1,INSD:EL088692
                     .1,INSD:AV535920.1,INSD:EL148405.1,INSD:AV535532.1,INSD:EH
                     918381.1,INSD:EH904454.1,INSD:EL149599.1,INSD:EL989313.1,I
                     NSD:EH985432.1,INSD:ES001574.1,INSD:AV527881.1,INSD:EL2090
                     60.1,INSD:ES188722.1,INSD:EL034234.1,INSD:EL214454.1,INSD:
                     BP787076.1,INSD:EH845200.1,INSD:EL161322.1,INSD:EL321585.1
                     ,INSD:EL028080.1,INSD:EL086893.1,INSD:EL297922.1,INSD:EH86
                     0457.1,INSD:EL233381.1,INSD:EL006902.1,INSD:EL202450.1,INS
                     D:EH934163.1,INSD:EL261233.1,INSD:EL304903.1"
                     /db_xref="TAIR:AT3G11945"
     gene            2061..>2209
                     /gene="RPS5A"
                     /locus_tag="AT3G11940"
                     /gene_synonym="AML1"
                     /gene_synonym="ARABIDOPSIS MINUTE-LIKE 1"
                     /gene_synonym="ATRPS5A"
                     /gene_synonym="MEC18.11"
                     /gene_synonym="ribosomal protein 5A"
                     /gene_synonym="RPS5A"
                     /note="One of two genes encoding the ribosomal protein S5.
                     Mutants have semi-dominant developmental phenotypes. Most
                     cell-division processes are delayed or disturbed in the
                     heterozygous mutant, and development is completely arrested
                     at an early embryonic stage in the homozygous mutant."
                     /db_xref="TAIR:AT3G11940"
     mRNA            2061..2125
                     /gene="RPS5A"
                     /locus_tag="AT3G11940"
                     /gene_synonym="AML1"
                     /gene_synonym="ARABIDOPSIS MINUTE-LIKE 1"
                     /gene_synonym="ATRPS5A"
                     /gene_synonym="MEC18.11"
                     /gene_synonym="ribosomal protein 5A"
                     /gene_synonym="RPS5A"
                     /product="40S ribosomal protein S5-2"
                     /inference="Similar to RNA
                     sequence,EST:INSD:CB257800.1,INSD:BP661979.1,INSD:EL970714
                     .1,INSD:DR291053.1,INSD:BP585894.1,INSD:DR291047.1,INSD:BP
                     837727.1,INSD:CB258928.1,INSD:BP574779.1,INSD:ES077896.1,I
                     NSD:DR291093.1,INSD:EH885393.1,INSD:DR291046.1,INSD:ES1049
                     71.1,INSD:BP617461.1,INSD:BP833389.1,INSD:ES003648.1,INSD:
                     EL999042.1,INSD:BP663224.1,INSD:BP834980.1,INSD:EL336270.1
                     ,INSD:EL233744.1,INSD:DR291064.1,INSD:DR291052.1,INSD:EL30
                     0221.1,INSD:ES160988.1,INSD:AV565182.1,INSD:EL102359.1,INS
                     D:AA712994.1,INSD:BP670521.1,INSD:ES200172.1,INSD:BP587074
                     .1,INSD:ES210962.1,INSD:DR291057.1,INSD:ES169037.1,INSD:EL
                     972330.1,INSD:BE520183.1,INSD:EH814841.1,INSD:BP584664.1,I
                     NSD:BP622644.1,INSD:DR291098.1,INSD:BP842821.1,INSD:BP8681
                     59.1,INSD:ES215433.1,INSD:EL193753.1,INSD:EL063744.1,INSD:
                     DR291095.1,INSD:EL027305.1,INSD:AV520490.1,INSD:BP814821.1
                     ,INSD:EH893935.1,INSD:ES078009.1,INSD:EL070246.1,INSD:ES12
                     7433.1,INSD:EL972406.1,INSD:EL085166.1,INSD:BP856753.1,INS
                     D:BP670932.1,INSD:BP572454.1,INSD:EL195401.1,INSD:BP566336
                     .1,INSD:ES076214.1,INSD:BP814616.1,INSD:CB261407.1,INSD:BP
                     629625.1,INSD:AV539002.1,INSD:AV545161.1,INSD:EG440267.1,I
                     NSD:ES129692.1,INSD:EL314195.1,INSD:BP819578.1,INSD:ES1312
                     01.1,INSD:ES197993.1,INSD:DR291108.1,INSD:EL978525.1,INSD:
                     BP817964.1,INSD:EH868174.1,INSD:ES002261.1,INSD:EL271404.1
                     ,INSD:DR291029.1,INSD:EL187611.1,INSD:EL224473.1,INSD:ES02
                     8886.1,INSD:EH914926.1,INSD:ES117736.1,INSD:EG440268.1,INS
                     D:EL974223.1,INSD:DR291083.1,INSD:ES093392.1,INSD:EL031787
                     .1,INSD:BP854082.1,INSD:BP791147.1,INSD:ES188941.1,INSD:EL
                     097289.1,INSD:EH832661.1,INSD:BP813001.1,INSD:EL272851.1,I
                     NSD:BP594727.1,INSD:BP590497.1,INSD:BP840394.1,INSD:ES0832
                     10.1,INSD:ES070764.1,INSD:EL976017.1,INSD:AV542246.1,INSD:
                     ES210796.1,INSD:EH900717.1,INSD:EL979201.1,INSD:AV533693.1
                     ,INSD:DR290474.1,INSD:DR291036.1,INSD:EH980822.1,INSD:BP85
                     6706.1,INSD:BP848155.1,INSD:ES180935.1,INSD:EL113228.1,INS
                     D:ES055662.1,INSD:DR291041.1,INSD:BP850327.1,INSD:DR291088
                     .1,INSD:DR291040.1,INSD:DR291062.1,INSD:AV552979.1,INSD:DR
                     291043.1,INSD:BP847714.1,INSD:AV552955.1,INSD:DR291050.1,I
                     NSD:EL247325.1,INSD:ES165579.1,INSD:EH958234.1,INSD:EH9851
                     28.1,INSD:AV553086.1,INSD:AV530291.1,INSD:DR291102.1,INSD:
                     AV551342.1,INSD:ES063415.1,INSD:BP643895.1,INSD:EL309705.1
                     ,INSD:EL200550.1,INSD:ES109293.1,INSD:EL204482.1,INSD:EL08
                     6755.1,INSD:ES001407.1,INSD:ES167252.1,INSD:EL290441.1,INS
                     D:BP565337.1,INSD:EH928597.1,INSD:AV520567.1,INSD:EL167764
                     .1,INSD:DR291056.1,INSD:EL255497.1,INSD:EH815307.1,INSD:EH
                     841897.1,INSD:BP597615.1,INSD:BP637834.1,INSD:ES118809.1,I
                     NSD:ES112816.1,INSD:EL327403.1,INSD:EL012059.1,INSD:EL3249
                     74.1,INSD:EH842564.1,INSD:AV534031.1,INSD:ES216013.1,INSD:
                     T43530.1,INSD:EH842517.1,INSD:EL293561.1,INSD:AV542349.1,I
                     NSD:EL274264.1,INSD:BP571572.1,INSD:ES188276.1,INSD:EH9756
                     72.1,INSD:EL996973.1,INSD:EL996103.1,INSD:ES106686.1,INSD:
                     DR291082.1,INSD:ES040435.1,INSD:BP661766.1,INSD:AV545495.1
                     ,INSD:ES167820.1,INSD:ES210357.1,INSD:BP834470.1,INSD:EL05
                     3685.1,INSD:BP582425.1,INSD:EH810990.1,INSD:EH960028.1,INS
                     D:AV552967.1,INSD:AV526819.1,INSD:EL968034.1,INSD:EL972507
                     .1,INSD:BE038477.1,INSD:EH826030.1,INSD:BP821420.1,INSD:DR
                     291086.1,INSD:DR291044.1,INSD:DR291025.1,INSD:ES196358.1,I
                     NSD:ES041890.1,INSD:EH826967.1,INSD:BP845607.1,INSD:AV5314
                     66.1,INSD:EL020378.1,INSD:AV562239.1,INSD:AV556676.1,INSD:
                     BP572738.1,INSD:ES167578.1,INSD:BP654748.1,INSD:ES145446.1
                     ,INSD:AV554475.1,INSD:DR291087.1,INSD:ES172701.1,INSD:BP79
                     9720.1,INSD:EL291152.1,INSD:ES002738.1,INSD:AV552971.1,INS
                     D:ES144504.1,INSD:BP829046.1,INSD:BP632937.1,INSD:BP839307
                     .1,INSD:BP604722.1,INSD:DR291024.1,INSD:AV798564.1,INSD:DR
                     374542.1,INSD:EL980712.1,INSD:EH811016.1,INSD:ES072470.1,I
                     NSD:BP813371.1,INSD:BP850749.1,INSD:EL171086.1,INSD:DR2910
                     75.1,INSD:EL973496.1,INSD:EL208793.1,INSD:DR291061.1,INSD:
                     EL058818.1,INSD:ES193116.1,INSD:EL029353.1,INSD:AV552913.1
                     ,INSD:BP813744.1,INSD:EL136555.1,INSD:DR290476.1,INSD:EL14
                     0342.1,INSD:BP829738.1,INSD:BP825014.1,INSD:ES113461.1,INS
                     D:BP585439.1,INSD:DR290477.1,INSD:DR291039.1,INSD:ES011379
                     .1,INSD:EH847634.1,INSD:AV560608.1,INSD:EL229830.1,INSD:AV
                     564732.1,INSD:ES174606.1,INSD:EL182083.1,INSD:ES200425.1,I
                     NSD:AV534310.1,INSD:EL970217.1,INSD:ES058717.1,INSD:DR2910
                     89.1,INSD:ES031950.1,INSD:EL169841.1,INSD:EH880312.1,INSD:
                     ES186635.1,INSD:EL086301.1,INSD:ES187380.1,INSD:EL105066.1
                     ,INSD:AV558072.1,INSD:EL019577.1,INSD:ES123279.1,INSD:BP84
                     4276.1,INSD:EH812625.1,INSD:EL213188.1,INSD:DR291084.1,INS
                     D:BP594703.1,INSD:BP656506.1,INSD:AV784649.1,INSD:ES191022
                     .1,INSD:DR291101.1,INSD:AV552973.1,INSD:DR291070.1,INSD:EH
                     921525.1,INSD:BP864097.1,INSD:EL080654.1,INSD:DR291027.1,I
                     NSD:BP864661.1,INSD:EL326242.1,INSD:DR291092.1,INSD:EL1217
                     32.1,INSD:ES145357.1,INSD:BP810653.1,INSD:ES061988.1,INSD:
                     EH809337.1,INSD:AV785940.1,INSD:EH818626.1,INSD:AV552898.1
                     ,INSD:EH880462.1,INSD:EL065359.1,INSD:DR291051.1,INSD:EH92
                     2071.1,INSD:ES214630.1,INSD:DR291042.1,INSD:CB263223.1,INS
                     D:EH803691.1,INSD:EL013228.1,INSD:ES150257.1,INSD:BE528994
                     .1,INSD:EH854512.1,INSD:BP654166.1,INSD:EH897327.1,INSD:ES
                     183291.1,INSD:BP647482.1,INSD:DR291074.1,INSD:DR291105.1,I
                     NSD:AI994428.1,INSD:AV542083.1,INSD:EL041210.1,INSD:AV5352
                     95.1,INSD:ES213094.1,INSD:BP817340.1,INSD:DR291072.1,INSD:
                     BP833190.1,INSD:DR291077.1,INSD:EL973384.1,INSD:EL183822.1
                     ,INSD:DR291097.1,INSD:DR291035.1,INSD:EH923186.1,INSD:BP63
                     3353.1,INSD:ES197826.1,INSD:DR291100.1,INSD:EL318988.1,INS
                     D:BP828967.1,INSD:EL969833.1,INSD:AV552919.1,INSD:AV559486
                     .1,INSD:DR291034.1,INSD:DR291054.1,INSD:ES211597.1,INSD:DR
                     291031.1,INSD:BP866277.1,INSD:EL058076.1,INSD:EL998513.1,I
                     NSD:AV537454.1,INSD:ES084602.1,INSD:DR291081.1,INSD:BP5865
                     82.1,INSD:EL186598.1,INSD:DR291037.1,INSD:ES215375.1,INSD:
                     EL322648.1,INSD:DR290475.1,INSD:EL999961.1,INSD:DR370217.1
                     ,INSD:H36513.1,INSD:EH861637.1,INSD:BP862376.1,INSD:EL3017
                     66.1,INSD:EH926818.1,INSD:AV526921.1,INSD:EL262990.1,INSD:
                     EL980003.1,INSD:AV541686.1,INSD:ES083667.1,INSD:T43533.1,I
                     NSD:BP838085.1,INSD:BP660643.1,INSD:ES162440.1,INSD:EL0285
                     46.1,INSD:ES152883.1,INSD:EL339346.1,INSD:BP851608.1,INSD:
                     DR291076.1,INSD:EL140639.1,INSD:DR291079.1,INSD:DR291094.1
                     ,INSD:ES117256.1,INSD:EL214923.1,INSD:EL082081.1,INSD:DR29
                     1030.1,INSD:DR291073.1,INSD:EH874303.1,INSD:DR291048.1,INS
                     D:ES211105.1,INSD:AV823645.1,INSD:BP832615.1,INSD:AV549329
                     .1,INSD:DR377342.1,INSD:AV535392.1,INSD:EL215727.1,INSD:EL
                     992275.1,INSD:EL081103.1,INSD:EL084867.1,INSD:ES151236.1,I
                     NSD:BP845087.1,INSD:DR291090.1,INSD:DR291109.1,INSD:BP8007
                     29.1,INSD:DR291065.1,INSD:EH881505.1,INSD:DR291080.1,INSD:
                     ES177199.1,INSD:EL269794.1,INSD:N37914.1,INSD:EH985687.1,I
                     NSD:EL166538.1,INSD:EH914608.1,INSD:EL995960.1,INSD:DR2910
                     23.1,INSD:BP851389.1,INSD:ES155636.1,INSD:ES062691.1,INSD:
                     ES137070.1,INSD:DR291069.1,INSD:ES113283.1,INSD:EH959562.1
                     ,INSD:DR291099.1,INSD:DR291104.1,INSD:ES084512.1,INSD:DR29
                     1106.1,INSD:DR291091.1,INSD:DR291107.1,INSD:ES101335.1,INS
                     D:EL088524.1,INSD:EL113063.1,INSD:EL245111.1,INSD:EH859927
                     .1,INSD:ES084540.1,INSD:DR291059.1,INSD:DR291026.1,INSD:EL
                     194376.1,INSD:EH985026.1,INSD:BP647372.1,INSD:EL267272.1,I
                     NSD:BP634783.1,INSD:ES215981.1,INSD:DR291103.1,INSD:BP6452
                     66.1,INSD:EH836376.1,INSD:EG521907.1,INSD:EH850332.1,INSD:
                     BP645844.1,INSD:BP821953.1,INSD:DR291028.1,INSD:EL153579.1
                     ,INSD:EH982178.1,INSD:CF652963.1,INSD:EH906041.1,INSD:EG52
                     1906.1,INSD:EH809804.1,INSD:DR291033.1,INSD:ES197370.1,INS
                     D:DR291063.1,INSD:BP799293.1,INSD:EL155252.1,INSD:DR291045
                     .1,INSD:N37913.1,INSD:ES038581.1,INSD:BP847668.1,INSD:EL23
                     7296.1,INSD:EL232294.1,INSD:DR291085.1,INSD:ES182532.1,INS
                     D:EL101152.1,INSD:ES094067.1,INSD:DR291096.1,INSD:EH916851
                     .1,INSD:EL140505.1,INSD:CB255723.1,INSD:DR379975.1,INSD:EL
                     978362.1,INSD:ES190377.1,INSD:EH866638.1,INSD:EH888164.1,I
                     NSD:BP804826.1,INSD:DR291071.1,INSD:BP864625.1,INSD:EL9927
                     93.1,INSD:ES140834.1,INSD:DR291060.1,INSD:DR291032.1,INSD:
                     DR291068.1,INSD:ES153795.1,INSD:EH993859.1,INSD:CB259100.1
                     ,INSD:CB258740.1,INSD:DR291078.1,INSD:DR291055.1"
                     /inference="Similar to RNA
                     sequence,mRNA:INSD:BX824143.1,INSD:BX822969.1,INSD:BX82406
                     4.1,INSD:AY045846.1,INSD:AY091376.1,INSD:Z18496.1,INSD:BX8
                     22599.1"
                     /db_xref="TAIR:AT3G11940"
     mRNA            2100..>2209
                     /gene="RPS5A"
                     /locus_tag="AT3G11940"
                     /gene_synonym="AML1"
                     /gene_synonym="ARABIDOPSIS MINUTE-LIKE 1"
                     /gene_synonym="ATRPS5A"
                     /gene_synonym="MEC18.11"
                     /gene_synonym="ribosomal protein 5A"
                     /gene_synonym="RPS5A"
                     /product="40S ribosomal protein S5-2"
                     /inference="Similar to RNA
                     sequence,EST:INSD:EL264057.1,INSD:CB257800.1,INSD:BP661979
                     .1,INSD:EL973496.1,INSD:EL208793.1,INSD:EL970714.1,INSD:EL
                     058818.1,INSD:BP585894.1,INSD:ES193116.1,INSD:EL029353.1,I
                     NSD:AV552913.1,INSD:CB258928.1,INSD:EL136555.1,INSD:BP5747
                     79.1,INSD:DR290476.1,INSD:EL140342.1,INSD:ES077896.1,INSD:
                     EH885393.1,INSD:H35945.1,INSD:EL206403.1,INSD:BP825014.1,I
                     NSD:ES104971.1,INSD:BP617461.1,INSD:ES113461.1,INSD:BP5854
                     39.1,INSD:DR290477.1,INSD:EL153458.1,INSD:ES011379.1,INSD:
                     EH847634.1,INSD:EL999042.1,INSD:BP663224.1,INSD:AV560608.1
                     ,INSD:EL229830.1,INSD:AV564732.1,INSD:EL336270.1,INSD:DR29
                     1064.1,INSD:EL233744.1,INSD:ES200425.1,INSD:ES160988.1,INS
                     D:EL182083.1,INSD:EL300221.1,INSD:ES174606.1,INSD:AV565182
                     .1,INSD:AV534310.1,INSD:EL970217.1,INSD:AA712994.1,INSD:EL
                     102359.1,INSD:ES058717.1,INSD:ES031950.1,INSD:BP670521.1,I
                     NSD:BP587074.1,INSD:ES200172.1,INSD:EL169841.1,INSD:ES2109
                     62.1,INSD:ES186635.1,INSD:EH880312.1,INSD:EL252469.1,INSD:
                     ES187380.1,INSD:EL105066.1,INSD:EH837595.1,INSD:ES190551.1
                     ,INSD:ES169037.1,INSD:EL972330.1,INSD:EG508307.1,INSD:AV55
                     8072.1,INSD:EL019577.1,INSD:ES123279.1,INSD:DR290479.1,INS
                     D:BP844276.1,INSD:EH812625.1,INSD:BE520183.1,INSD:DR290478
                     .1,INSD:EH814841.1,INSD:EL213188.1,INSD:BP584664.1,INSD:BP
                     594703.1,INSD:BP622644.1,INSD:BP656506.1,INSD:AV784649.1,I
                     NSD:ES191022.1,INSD:ES215433.1,INSD:AV552973.1,INSD:EL1718
                     63.1,INSD:EH921525.1,INSD:EL080654.1,INSD:EL063744.1,INSD:
                     EL193753.1,INSD:EL326242.1,INSD:ES145357.1,INSD:EL121732.1
                     ,INSD:EL027305.1,INSD:AV520490.1,INSD:EH879757.1,INSD:ES06
                     1988.1,INSD:EH893935.1,INSD:AV785940.1,INSD:EH809337.1,INS
                     D:ES078009.1,INSD:EH818626.1,INSD:AV552898.1,INSD:EL070246
                     .1,INSD:EH880462.1,INSD:EL065359.1,INSD:ES127433.1,INSD:EL
                     972406.1,INSD:BP670932.1,INSD:BP572454.1,INSD:EH922071.1,I
                     NSD:ES214630.1,INSD:EL195401.1,INSD:AV551959.1,INSD:BP5663
                     36.1,INSD:ES150257.1,INSD:EL013228.1,INSD:EH803691.1,INSD:
                     EL237325.1,INSD:ES076214.1,INSD:EH854512.1,INSD:BP654166.1
                     ,INSD:CB261407.1,INSD:EH897327.1,INSD:BP629625.1,INSD:ES18
                     3291.1,INSD:BP647482.1,INSD:AI994428.1,INSD:AV539002.1,INS
                     D:AV545161.1,INSD:EH821728.1,INSD:ES158978.1,INSD:ES129692
                     .1,INSD:EG440267.1,INSD:EL041210.1,INSD:AV535295.1,INSD:ES
                     213094.1,INSD:EL314195.1,INSD:EL973384.1,INSD:ES131201.1,I
                     NSD:ES197993.1,INSD:EL183822.1,INSD:EL978525.1,INSD:DR2910
                     97.1,INSD:EH868174.1,INSD:EL271404.1,INSD:ES002261.1,INSD:
                     BP633353.1,INSD:EH923186.1,INSD:EL187611.1,INSD:ES197826.1
                     ,INSD:EL224473.1,INSD:ES028886.1,INSD:EH914926.1,INSD:EG44
                     0268.1,INSD:ES117736.1,INSD:EL974223.1,INSD:ES093392.1,INS
                     D:EL318988.1,INSD:EL969833.1,INSD:EL031787.1,INSD:BP791147
                     .1,INSD:ES188941.1,INSD:EL097289.1,INSD:EH832661.1,INSD:ES
                     211597.1,INSD:EL272851.1,INSD:BP594727.1,INSD:BP590497.1,I
                     NSD:BP840394.1,INSD:ES083210.1,INSD:EL058076.1,INSD:EL9985
                     13.1,INSD:AV537454.1,INSD:ES084602.1,INSD:BP586582.1,INSD:
                     EL186598.1,INSD:ES070764.1,INSD:ES215375.1,INSD:EL322648.1
                     ,INSD:EL976017.1,INSD:AV542246.1,INSD:ES210796.1,INSD:EG52
                     3158.1,INSD:DR290475.1,INSD:EH900717.1,INSD:EL979201.1,INS
                     D:EL999961.1,INSD:DR370217.1,INSD:EH861637.1,INSD:AV533693
                     .1,INSD:DR290474.1,INSD:EL301766.1,INSD:EH980822.1,INSD:EL
                     262990.1,INSD:DR291049.1,INSD:ES180935.1,INSD:EL980003.1,I
                     NSD:EL113228.1,INSD:AV541686.1,INSD:ES055662.1,INSD:ES0836
                     67.1,INSD:BP660643.1,INSD:ES162440.1,INSD:EL028546.1,INSD:
                     AV552979.1,INSD:ES027641.1,INSD:ES152883.1,INSD:EL339346.1
                     ,INSD:AV552955.1,INSD:ES038147.1,INSD:EL140639.1,INSD:EL24
                     7325.1,INSD:ES165579.1,INSD:EH958234.1,INSD:T46260.1,INSD:
                     EH985128.1,INSD:BE524712.1,INSD:AV530291.1,INSD:ES117256.1
                     ,INSD:EL082081.1,INSD:EL214923.1,INSD:ES063415.1,INSD:BP64
                     3895.1,INSD:EH874303.1,INSD:EL309705.1,INSD:EL200550.1,INS
                     D:ES109293.1,INSD:ES211105.1,INSD:BP832615.1,INSD:EL204482
                     .1,INSD:AV549329.1,INSD:ES001407.1,INSD:EL086755.1,INSD:ES
                     167252.1,INSD:EL290441.1,INSD:DR377342.1,INSD:AV535392.1,I
                     NSD:EL215727.1,INSD:EL081103.1,INSD:BP565337.1,INSD:EL0848
                     67.1,INSD:EH928597.1,INSD:ES151236.1,INSD:AV520567.1,INSD:
                     EL167764.1,INSD:EL255497.1,INSD:DR291067.1,INSD:EH815307.1
                     ,INSD:EH881505.1,INSD:EH841897.1,INSD:ES177199.1,INSD:EL26
                     9794.1,INSD:EH985687.1,INSD:BP597615.1,INSD:BP637834.1,INS
                     D:ES118809.1,INSD:EL166538.1,INSD:ES112816.1,INSD:EH914608
                     .1,INSD:EL327403.1,INSD:EL995960.1,INSD:EL012059.1,INSD:T2
                     2078.1,INSD:ES137070.1,INSD:ES062691.1,INSD:ES155636.1,INS
                     D:T44658.1,INSD:EH959562.1,INSD:EL324974.1,INSD:ES113283.1
                     ,INSD:EH842564.1,INSD:AV534031.1,INSD:ES207499.1,INSD:ES21
                     6013.1,INSD:EH842517.1,INSD:EL293561.1,INSD:ES084512.1,INS
                     D:AV542349.1,INSD:ES101335.1,INSD:EL274264.1,INSD:BP571572
                     .1,INSD:EL113063.1,INSD:EL088524.1,INSD:ES084540.1,INSD:ES
                     188276.1,INSD:EH859927.1,INSD:EL245111.1,INSD:EH975672.1,I
                     NSD:EL996973.1,INSD:EL996103.1,INSD:EL194376.1,INSD:BP6473
                     72.1,INSD:EH985026.1,INSD:EL267272.1,INSD:BP634783.1,INSD:
                     ES106686.1,INSD:BP661766.1,INSD:ES040435.1,INSD:ES215981.1
                     ,INSD:AV545495.1,INSD:BP645266.1,INSD:EH836376.1,INSD:EG52
                     1907.1,INSD:ES167820.1,INSD:ES210357.1,INSD:ES135481.1,INS
                     D:BP645844.1,INSD:EH850332.1,INSD:DR291058.1,INSD:BP582425
                     .1,INSD:EH810990.1,INSD:EL153579.1,INSD:EH982178.1,INSD:EH
                     906041.1,INSD:EH960028.1,INSD:EH809804.1,INSD:EG521906.1,I
                     NSD:AV552967.1,INSD:EL968034.1,INSD:ES197370.1,INSD:ES0924
                     37.1,INSD:EL972507.1,INSD:EL160256.1,INSD:EH826030.1,INSD:
                     BP821420.1,INSD:EL155252.1,INSD:ES041890.1,INSD:ES196358.1
                     ,INSD:EH826967.1,INSD:AV531466.1,INSD:EL020378.1,INSD:AV56
                     2239.1,INSD:AV556676.1,INSD:ES038581.1,INSD:EL086330.1,INS
                     D:BP572738.1,INSD:EL220825.1,INSD:ES145522.1,INSD:ES167578
                     .1,INSD:EL237296.1,INSD:EL232294.1,INSD:ES182532.1,INSD:BP
                     654748.1,INSD:ES145446.1,INSD:EL101152.1,INSD:ES094067.1,I
                     NSD:EH916851.1,INSD:ES172701.1,INSD:EL140505.1,INSD:CB2557
                     23.1,INSD:DR379975.1,INSD:ES190377.1,INSD:EL978362.1,INSD:
                     EL291152.1,INSD:EH866638.1,INSD:ES120867.1,INSD:ES002738.1
                     ,INSD:EH888164.1,INSD:AV552971.1,INSD:EL311252.1,INSD:ES14
                     4504.1,INSD:ES140834.1,INSD:BP632937.1,INSD:BP604722.1,INS
                     D:ES153795.1,INSD:CB258740.1,INSD:CB259100.1,INSD:AV798564
                     .1,INSD:EH993859.1,INSD:DR374542.1,INSD:EL980712.1,INSD:EH
                     811016.1,INSD:ES072470.1,INSD:EL171086.1"
                     /inference="Similar to RNA
                     sequence,mRNA:INSD:AY091376.1,INSD:AY086938.1,INSD:BX82292
                     5.1"
                     /db_xref="TAIR:AT3G11940"
     primer          complement(2327..2344)
                     /label="JS837"
     CDS             2440..3450
                     /vntifkey="4"
                     /label="Sm/Sp no DraIII"
     mutation        3417
                     /vntifkey="62"
                     /label="G to A"
ORIGIN
        1 GTTACCGGAT AAGGCGCAGC GGTCGGGCTG AACGGGGGGT TCGTGCACAC AGCCCAGCTT
       61 GGAGCGAACG ACCTACACCG AACTGAGATA CCTACAGCGT GAGCTATGAG AAAGCGCCAC
      121 GCTTCCCGAA GGGAGAAAGG CGGACAGGTA TCCGGTAAGC GGCAGGGTCG GAACAGGAGA
      181 GCGCACGAGG GAGCTTCCAG GGGGAAACGC CTGGTATCTT TATAGTCCTG TCGGGTTTCG
      241 CCACCTCTGA CTTGAGCGTC GATTTTTGTG ATGCTCGTCA GGGGGGCGGA GCCTATGGAA
      301 AAACGCCAGC AACGCGGCCT TTTTACGGTT CCTGGCCTTT TGCTGGCCTT TTGCTCACAT
      361 GTTCTTTCCT GCGTTATCCC CTGATTCTGT GGATAACCGT ATTACCGCCT TTGAGTGAGC
      421 TGATACCGCT CGCCGCAGCC GAACGACCGA GCGCAGCGAG TCAGTGAGCG AGGAAGCGGA
      481 AGAGCGCCCA ATACGCAAAC CGCCTCTCCC CGCGCGTTGG CCGATTCATT AATCACTCTG
      541 TGGTCTCAGG AGCTCAACTT TTGATTCGCT ATTTGCAGTG CACCTGTGGC GTTCATCACA
      601 TCTTTTGTGA CACTGTTTGC ACTGGTCATT GCTATTACAA AGGACCTTCC TGATGTTGAA
      661 GGAGATCGAA AGTAAGTAAC TGCACGCATA ACCATTTTCT TTCCGCTCTT TGGCTCAATC
      721 CATTTGACAG TCAAAGACAA TGTTTAACCA GCTCCGTTTG ATATATTGTC TTTATGTGTT
      781 TGTTCAAGCA TGTTTAGTTA ATCATGCCTT TGATTGATCT TGAATAGGTT CCAAATATCA
      841 ACCCTGGCAA CAAAACTTGG AGTGAGAAAC ATTGCATTCC TCGGTTCTGG ACTTCTGCTA
      901 GTAAATTATG TTTCAGCCAT ATCACTAGCT TTCTACATGC CTCAGGTGAA TTCATCTATT
      961 TCCGTCTTAA CTATTTCGGT TAATTAAAGC ACGAACACCA TTACTGCATG TAGAAGCTTG
     1021 ATAAACTATC GCCACCAATT TATTTTTGTT GCGATATTGT TACTTTCCTC AGTATGCAGC
     1081 TTTGAAAAGA CCAACCCTCT TATCCTTTAA CAATGAACAG GTTTTTAGAG GTAGCTTGAT
     1141 GATTCCTGCA CATGTGATCT TGGCTTCAGG CTTAATTTTC CAGGTAAAGC ATTATGAGAT
     1201 ACTCTTATAT CTCTTACATA CTTTTGAGAT AATGCACAAG AACTTCATAA CTATATGCTT
     1261 TAGTTTCTGC ATTTGACACT GCCAAATTCA TTAATCTCTA ATATCTTTGT TGTTGATCTT
     1321 TGGTAGACAT GGGTACTAGA AAAAGCAAAC TACACCAAGG TAAAATACTT TTGTACAAAC
     1381 ATAAACTCGT TATCACGGAA CATCAATGGA GTGTATATCT AACGGAGTGT AGAAACATTT
     1441 GATTATTGCA GGAAGCTATC TCAGGATATT ATCGGTTTAT ATGGAATCTC TTCTACGCAG
     1501 AGTATCTGTT ATTCCCCTTC CTCTAGCTTT CAATTTCATG GTGAGGATAT GCAGTTTTCT
     1561 TTGTATATCA TTCTTCTTCT TCTTTGTAGC TTGGAGTCAA AATCGGTTCC TTCATGTACA
     1621 TACATCAAGG ATATGTCCTT CTGAATTTTT ATATCTTGCA ATAAAAATGC TTGTACCAAT
     1681 TGAAACACCA GCTTTTTGAG TTCTATGATC ACTGACTTGG TTCTAACCAA AAAAAAAAAA
     1741 ATGTTTAATT TACATATCTA AAAGTAGGTT TAGGGAAACC TAAACAGTAA AATATTTGTA
     1801 TATTATTCGA ATTTCACTCA TCATAAAAAC TTAAATTGCA CCATAAAATT TTGTTTTACT
     1861 ATTAATGATG TAATTTGTGT AACTTAAGAT AAAAATAATA TTCCGTAAGT TAACCGGCTA
     1921 AAACCACGTA TAAACCAGGG AACCTGTTAA ACCGGTTCTT TACTGGATAA AGAAATGAAA
     1981 GCCCATGTAG ACAGCTCCAT TAGAGCCCAA ACCCTAAATT TCTCATCTAT ATAAAAGGAG
     2041 TGACATTAGG GTTTTTGTTC GTCCTCTTAA AGCTTCTCGT TTTCTCTGCC GTCTCTCTCA
     2101 TTCGCGCGAC GCAAACGATC TTCAGGTGAT CTTCTTTCTC CAAATCCTCT CTCATAACTC
     2161 TGATTTCGTA CTTGTGTATT TGAGCTCACG CTCTGTTTCT CTCACCACAC CATTGAGACC
     2221 ACGAAGTGGC TCTTCAGTGG ACGAAAGGGC CTCGTGATAC GCCTATTTTT ATAGGTTAAT
     2281 GTCATGATAA TAATGGTTTC TTAGACGTCA GGTGGCACTT TTCGGGGAAA TGTGCGCGGA
     2341 ACCCCTATTT GTTTATTTTT CTAAATACAT TCAAATATGT ATCCGCTCAT GAGACAATAA
     2401 CCCTGATAAA TGCTTCAATA ATATTGAAAA AGGAAGAGTA TGCGCTCACG CAACTGGTCC
     2461 AGAACCTTGA CCGAACGCAG CGGTGGTAAC GGCGCAGTGG CGGTTTTCAT GGCTTGTTAT
     2521 GACTGTTTTT TTGGGGTACA GTCTATGCCT CGGGCATCCA AGCAGCAAGC GCGTTACGCC
     2581 GTGGGTCGAT GTTTGATGTT ATGGAGCAGC AACGATGTTA CGCAGCAGGG CAGTCGCCCT
     2641 AAAACAAAGT TAAACATCAT GAGGGAAGCG GTGATCGCCG AAGTATCGAC TCAACTATCA
     2701 GAGGTAGTTG GCGTCATCGA GCGCCATCTC GAACCGACGT TGCTGGCCGT ACATTTGTAC
     2761 GGCTCCGCAG TGGATGGCGG CCTGAAGCCA CACAGCGATA TTGATTTGCT GGTTACGGTG
     2821 ACCGTAAGGC TTGATGAAAC AACGCGGCGA GCTTTGATCA ACGACCTTTT GGAAACTTCG
     2881 GCTTCCCCTG GAGAGAGCGA GATTCTCCGC GCTGTAGAAG TCACCATTGT TGTGCACGAC
     2941 GACATCATTC CGTGGCGTTA TCCAGCTAAG CGCGAACTGC AATTTGGAGA ATGGCAGCGC
     3001 AATGACATTC TTGCAGGTAT CTTCGAGCCA GCCACGATCG ACATTGATCT GGCTATCTTG
     3061 CTGACAAAAG CAAGAGAACA TAGCGTTGCC TTGGTAGGTC CAGCGGCGGA GGAACTCTTT
     3121 GATCCGGTTC CTGAACAGGA TCTATTTGAG GCGCTAAATG AAACCTTAAC GCTATGGAAC
     3181 TCGCCGCCCG ACTGGGCTGG CGATGAGCGA AATGTAGTGC TTACGTTGTC CCGCATTTGG
     3241 TACAGCGCAG TAACCGGCAA AATCGCGCCG AAGGATGTCG CTGCCGACTG GGCAATGGAG
     3301 CGCCTGCCGG CCCAGTATCA GCCCGTCATA CTTGAAGCTA GACAGGCTTA TCTTGGACAA
     3361 GAAGAAGATC GCTTGGCCTC GCGCGCAGAT CAGTTGGAAG AATTTGTCCA TTACGTAAAA
     3421 GGCGAGATCA CCAAGGTAGT CGGCAAATAA CTGTCAGACC AAGTTTACTC ATATATACTT
     3481 TAGATTGATT TAAAACTTCA TTTTTAATTT AAAAGGATCT AGGTGAAGAT CCTTTTTGAT
     3541 AATCTCATGA CCAAAATCCC TTAACGTGAG TTTTCGTTCC ACTGAGCGTC AGACCCCGTA
     3601 GAAAAGATCA AAGGATCTTC TTGAGATCCT TTTTTTCTGC GCGTAATCTG CTGCTTGCAA
     3661 ACAAAAAAAC CACCGCTACC AGCGGTGGTT TGTTTGCCGG ATCAAGAGCT ACCAACTCTT
     3721 TTTCCGAAGG TAACTGGCTT CAGCAGAGCG CAGATACCAA ATACTGTCCT TCTAGTGTAG
     3781 CCGTAGTTAG GCCACCACTT CAAGAACTCT GTAGCACCGC CTACATACCT CGCTCTGCTA
     3841 ATCCTGTTAC CAGTGGCTGC TGCCAGTGGC GATAAGTCGT GTCTTACCGG GTTGGACTCA
     3901 AGACGATA
//
