>Addgene plasmid #105357 | pTEI044 | addgene full sequence | sequence record 206356 | Addgene NGS Result
GTTACCGGATAAGGCGCAGCGGTCGGGCTGAACGGGGGGTTCGTGCACACAGCCCAGCTTGGAGCGAACG
ACCTACACCGAACTGAGATACCTACAGCGTGAGCTATGAGAAAGCGCCACGCTTCCCGAAGGGAGAAAGG
CGGACAGGTATCCGGTAAGCGGCAGGGTCGGAACAGGAGAGCGCACGAGGGAGCTTCCAGGGGGAAACGC
CTGGTATCTTTATAGTCCTGTCGGGTTTCGCCACCTCTGACTTGAGCGTCGATTTTTGTGATGCTCGTCA
GGGGGGCGGAGCCTATGGAAAAACGCCAGCAACGCGGCCTTTTTACGGTTCCTGGCCTTTTGCTGGCCTT
TTGCTCACATGTTCTTTCCTGCGTTATCCCCTGATTCTGTGGATAACCGTATTACCGCCTTTGAGTGAGC
TGATACCGCTCGCCGCAGCCGAACGACCGAGCGCAGCGAGTCAGTGAGCGAGGAAGCGGAAGAGCGCCCA
ATACGCAAACCGCCTCTCCCCGCGCGTTGGCCGATTCATTAATCACTCTGTGGTCTCAGGAGCTCAACTT
TTGATTCGCTATTTGCAGTGCACCTGTGGCGTTCATCACATCTTTTGTGACACTGTTTGCACTGGTCATT
GCTATTACAAAGGACCTTCCTGATGTTGAAGGAGATCGAAAGTAAGTAACTGCACGCATAACCATTTTCT
TTCCGCTCTTTGGCTCAATCCATTTGACAGTCAAAGACAATGTTTAACCAGCTCCGTTTGATATATTGTC
TTTATGTGTTTGTTCAAGCATGTTTAGTTAATCATGCCTTTGATTGATCTTGAATAGGTTCCAAATATCA
ACCCTGGCAACAAAACTTGGAGTGAGAAACATTGCATTCCTCGGTTCTGGACTTCTGCTAGTAAATTATG
TTTCAGCCATATCACTAGCTTTCTACATGCCTCAGGTGAATTCATCTATTTCCGTCTTAACTATTTCGGT
TAATTAAAGCACGAACACCATTACTGCATGTAGAAGCTTGATAAACTATCGCCACCAATTTATTTTTGTT
GCGATATTGTTACTTTCCTCAGTATGCAGCTTTGAAAAGACCAACCCTCTTATCCTTTAACAATGAACAG
GTTTTTAGAGGTAGCTTGATGATTCCTGCACATGTGATCTTGGCTTCAGGCTTAATTTTCCAGGTAAAGC
ATTATGAGATACTCTTATATCTCTTACATACTTTTGAGATAATGCACAAGAACTTCATAACTATATGCTT
TAGTTTCTGCATTTGACACTGCCAAATTCATTAATCTCTAATATCTTTGTTGTTGATCTTTGGTAGACAT
GGGTACTAGAAAAAGCAAACTACACCAAGGTAAAATACTTTTGTACAAACATAAACTCGTTATCACGGAA
CATCAATGGAGTGTATATCTAACGGAGTGTAGAAACATTTGATTATTGCAGGAAGCTATCTCAGGATATT
ATCGGTTTATATGGAATCTCTTCTACGCAGAGTATCTGTTATTCCCCTTCCTCTAGCTTTCAATTTCATG
GTGAGGATATGCAGTTTTCTTTGTATATCATTCTTCTTCTTCTTTGTAGCTTGGAGTCAAAATCGGTTCC
TTCATGTACATACATCAAGGATATGTCCTTCTGAATTTTTATATCTTGCAATAAAAATGCTTGTACCAAT
TGAAACACCAGCTTTTTGAGTTCTATGATCACTGACTTGGTTCTAACCAAAAAAAAAAAAATGTTTAATT
TACATATCTAAAAGTAGGTTTAGGGAAACCTAAACAGTAAAATATTTGTATATTATTCGAATTTCACTCA
TCATAAAAACTTAAATTGCACCATAAAATTTTGTTTTACTATTAATGATGTAATTTGTGTAACTTAAGAT
AAAAATAATATTCCGTAAGTTAACCGGCTAAAACCACGTATAAACCAGGGAACCTGTTAAACCGGTTCTT
TACTGGATAAAGAAATGAAAGCCCATGTAGACAGCTCCATTAGAGCCCAAACCCTAAATTTCTCATCTAT
ATAAAAGGAGTGACATTAGGGTTTTTGTTCGTCCTCTTAAAGCTTCTCGTTTTCTCTGCCGTCTCTCTCA
TTCGCGCGACGCAAACGATCTTCAGGTGATCTTCTTTCTCCAAATCCTCTCTCATAACTCTGATTTCGTA
CTTGTGTATTTGAGCTCACGCTCTGTTTCTCTCACCACACCATTGAGACCACGAAGTGGCTCTTCAGTGG
ACGAAAGGGCCTCGTGATACGCCTATTTTTATAGGTTAATGTCATGATAATAATGGTTTCTTAGACGTCA
GGTGGCACTTTTCGGGGAAATGTGCGCGGAACCCCTATTTGTTTATTTTTCTAAATACATTCAAATATGT
ATCCGCTCATGAGACAATAACCCTGATAAATGCTTCAATAATATTGAAAAAGGAAGAGTATGCGCTCACG
CAACTGGTCCAGAACCTTGACCGAACGCAGCGGTGGTAACGGCGCAGTGGCGGTTTTCATGGCTTGTTAT
GACTGTTTTTTTTTGGGGTACAGTCTATGCCTCGGGCATCCAAGCAGCAAGCGCGTTACGCCGTGGGTCG
ATGTTTGATGTTATGGAGCAGCAACGATGTTACGCAGCAGGGCAGTCGCCCTAAAACAAAGTTAAACATC
ATGAGGGAAGCGGTGATCGCCGAAGTATCGACTCAACTATCAGAGGTAGTTGGCGTCATCGAGCGCCATC
TCGAACCGACGTTGCTGGCCGTACATTTGTACGGCTCCGCAGTGGATGGCGGCCTGAAGCCACACAGCGA
TATTGATTTGCTGGTTACGGTGACCGTAAGGCTTGATGAAACAACGCGGCGAGCTTTGATCAACGACCTT
TTGGAAACTTCGGCTTCCCCTGGAGAGAGCGAGATTCTCCGCGCTGTAGAAGTCACCATTGTTGTGCACG
ACGACATCATTCCGTGGCGTTATCCAGCTAAGCGCGAACTGCAATTTGGAGAATGGCAGCGCAATGACAT
TCTTGCAGGTATCTTCGAGCCAGCCACGATCGACATTGATCTGGCTATCTTGCTGACAAAAGCAAGAGAA
CATAGCGTTGCCTTGGTAGGTCCAGCGGCGGAGGAACTCTTTGATCCGGTTCCTGAACAGGATCTATTTG
AGGCGCTAAATGAAACCTTAACGCTATGGAACTCGCCGCCCGACTGGGCTGGCGATGAGCGAAATGTAGT
GCTTACGTTGTCCCGCATTTGGTACAGCGCAGTAACCGGCAAAATCGCGCCGAAGGATGTCGCTGCCGAC
TGGGCAATGGAGCGCCTGCCGGCCCAGTATCAGCCCGTCATACTTGAAGCTAGACAGGCTTATCTTGGAC
AAGAAGAAGATCGCTTGGCCTCGCGCGCAGATCAGTTGGAAGAATTTGTCCATTACGTAAAAGGCGAGAT
CACCAAGGTAGTCGGCAAATAACTGTCAGACCAAGTTTACTCATATATACTTTAGATTGATTTAAAACTT
CATTTTTAATTTAAAAGGATCTAGGTGAAGATCCTTTTTGATAATCTCATGACCAAAATCCCTTAACGTG
AGTTTTCGTTCCACTGAGCGTCAGACCCCGTAGAAAAGATCAAAGGATCTTCTTGAGATCCTTTTTTTCT
GCGCGTAATCTGCTGCTTGCAAACAAAAAAACCACCGCTACCAGCGGTGGTTTGTTTGCCGGATCAAGAG
CTACCAACTCTTTTTCCGAAGGTAACTGGCTTCAGCAGAGCGCAGATACCAAATACTGTTCTTCTAGTGT
AGCCGTAGTTAGGCCACCACTTCAAGAACTCTGTAGCACCGCCTACATACCTCGCTCTGCTAATCCTGTT
ACCAGTGGCTGCTGCCAGTGGCGATAAGTCGTGTCTTACCGGGTTGGACTCAAGACGATA
Features (pLannotate 1.2.2; 9 found; start..end, strand, type, name):
    484..533     +  CDS            lacI (fragment): lac repressor; lacI; The lac repressor binds to the lac operator to inhibit transcription in E. coli. This inhibition can be relieved by adding lactose or isopropyl-β-D-thiogalactopyranoside (IPTG).
    577..948     +  CDS            HST (fragment): HSTC_ARATH - Also known as HPT2, VTE2-2. Experimental evidence at protein level: Swiss-Prot protein existence level 1. Involved in the synthesis of plastoquinone-9. Can use both homogentisic acid and 2,5-dihydroxyphenylacetic acid gamma-lactone as prenyl acceptors, and solanesyl diphosphate > farnesyl diphosphate > geranylgeranyl diphosphate >> phytyl diphosphate as prenyl donors. Do not catalyze the decardoxylation of homogentisate uncoupled from prenylation. From Arabidopsis thaliana (Mouse-ear cress).
   1100..1183    +  CDS            HST (fragment): HSTC_ARATH - Also known as HPT2, VTE2-2. Experimental evidence at protein level: Swiss-Prot protein existence level 1. Involved in the synthesis of plastoquinone-9. Can use both homogentisic acid and 2,5-dihydroxyphenylacetic acid gamma-lactone as prenyl acceptors, and solanesyl diphosphate > farnesyl diphosphate > geranylgeranyl diphosphate >> phytyl diphosphate as prenyl donors. Do not catalyze the decardoxylation of homogentisate uncoupled from prenylation. From Arabidopsis thaliana (Mouse-ear cress).
   1449..1523    +  CDS            HST (fragment): HSTC_ARATH - Also known as HPT2, VTE2-2. Experimental evidence at protein level: Swiss-Prot protein existence level 1. Involved in the synthesis of plastoquinone-9. Can use both homogentisic acid and 2,5-dihydroxyphenylacetic acid gamma-lactone as prenyl acceptors, and solanesyl diphosphate > farnesyl diphosphate > geranylgeranyl diphosphate >> phytyl diphosphate as prenyl donors. Do not catalyze the decardoxylation of homogentisate uncoupled from prenylation. From Arabidopsis thaliana (Mouse-ear cress).
   2335..2439    +  promoter       AmpR promoter: bla
   2430..2510    -  CDS            int (fragment): INT2_ECOLX - Protein inferred from homology: Swiss-Prot protein existence level 3. Putative integrase believed to be involved in the insertion of antibiotic resistance genes into plasmids and transposons. From Escherichia coli.
   2598..2654    +  CDS            GmR (fragment): gentamycin acetyltransferase; aacC1; confers resistance to gentamycin
   2661..3449    +  CDS            aadA: S3AD_ECOLX - Experimental evidence at protein level: Swiss-Prot protein existence level 1. Mediates bacterial resistance to the antibiotics streptomycin and spectinomycin. From Escherichia coli.
   3623..301     +  rep_origin     ori (across the origin): high-copy-number ColE1/pMB1/pBR322/pUC origin of replication
