[The description below was written by a language model from this plasmid's Addgene catalogue record and the feature table of its GenBank file; any pLannotate feature table in this document was generated separately and was not available to it.]
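Description:
pTEI044 is a Level 0 promoter module for the Modular Cloning (MoClo) Golden Gate system. It is built in the pAGM1251 backbone and belongs to a set of plant parts deposited for synthetic biology. It is a small (about 3.9 kb), high-copy bacterial plasmid that replicates in E. coli from a pMB1-type origin and is selected with spectinomycin. The resistance gene itself does not appear in the visible part of the feature table, which is truncated. The plasmid is a storage and donor vector for a standardised DNA part and has no plant transformation or expression function of its own.

The insert is the Arabidopsis thaliana RPS5a promoter (At3g11940). The catalogue lists it as 1700 bp, and the GenBank record annotates a fragment of roughly 1.66 kb. The record name tags it as a "Pro+5Uf" part, meaning promoter plus 5′ untranslated region. This fits the annotations, which show the start of the RPS5A transcripts at the 3′ end of the fragment. The upstream part of the fragment overlaps the 3′ portion of the neighbouring gene HST (At3g11945, homogentisate prenyltransferase). The partial HST exons and CDS annotations are carried over from the genomic sequence and are not an intended payload.

Internal BsaI and BpiI sites were removed ("domesticated") so the fragment is compatible with Type IIS assembly. The part was inserted through BpiI sites that were destroyed during cloning. In standard MoClo practice, such modules are released with BsaI and joined to coding sequence and terminator modules to form Level 1 transcription units. RPS5A encodes a ribosomal protein needed for cell division and early embryo development, so the promoter is a candidate for driving transgenes in plants, though the record does not name a specific application.
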