Addgene plasmid #105357: pTEI044
Purpose: Synthetic biology
Depositing lab: Johannes Stuttmann. Depositing organization: Martin-Luther-Universitaet Halle-Wittenberg. Publication: Peripheral infrastructure vectors and an extended set of plant parts for the Modular Cloning system. Gantner J, Ordon J, Ilse T, Kretschmer C, Gruetzner R, Lofke C, Dagdas Y, Burstenbinder K, Marillonnet S, Stuttmann J. PLoS One. 2018 May 30;13(5):e0197185. doi: 10.1371/journal.pone.0197185. eCollection 2018. PubMed 29847550.
Backbone
  Vector backbone: pAGM1251 (Engler et al., 2014)
  Vector type: Synthetic Biology
Growth in bacteria
  Bacterial resistance: Spectinomycin, 50 μg/mL
  Growth temperature: 37°C
  Growth strain: DH5alpha
  Copy number: High Copy
Gene/Insert
  Gene/Insert name: promotor RPS5a (At3g11940; 1700bp)
  Species: A. thaliana (mustard weed)
  Mutation: BsaI/ BpiI restriction sites removed
  Cloning method: Restriction Enzyme; 5′ cloning site BpiI (destroyed during cloning); 3′ cloning site BpiI (destroyed during cloning)
  Sequencing primers: 5′ CTTTGAGTGAGCTGATACCG; 3′ GGGTTCCGCGCACATTTC
Terms and licenses: Academic/Nonprofit Terms; Industry Terms: Not Available to Industry
How to cite: pTEI044 was a gift from Johannes Stuttmann (Addgene plasmid # 105357 ; http://n2t.net/addgene:105357 ; RRID:Addgene_105357)
